Addgene plasmid #248361: pANC75(HCV NS3p-IRES-dTomato)
Purpose: Lentiviral vector that can express HCV NS3p. Expressed off of CMV tet ON promoter with dTomato marker
Depositing lab: Arnab Mukherjee. Depositing organization: University of California, Santa Barbara. Publication: A programmable genetic platform for engineering noninvasive biosensors. Chacko AN, Dhanabalan KM, Wan J, Chien R, Anderson NT, Xu B, Pham K, Tiwari R, Mukherjee A. Sci Adv. 2026 Jan 16;12(3):eaec1211. doi: 10.1126/sciadv.aec1211. Epub 2026 Jan 14. PubMed 41533785.
Backbone
  Vector backbone: pLenti
  Vector type: Lentiviral
Growth in bacteria
  Bacterial resistance: Ampicillin, 100 μg/mL
  Growth temperature: 37°C
  Growth strain: NEB Stable
  Copy number: Low Copy
Gene/Insert
  Gene/Insert name: HCV NS3p (alt name: NS3 protease)
  Species: Hepatitis C virus
  Promoter: tight TRE
  Cloning method: Gibson Cloning
Terms and licenses: Academic/Nonprofit Terms; Industry Terms: Not Available to Industry
Depositor comments: Please visit https://doi.org/10.1101/2025.09.07.674790 for bioRxiv preprint.
How to cite: pANC75(HCV NS3p-IRES-dTomato) was a gift from Arnab Mukherjee (Addgene plasmid # 248361 ; http://n2t.net/addgene:248361 ; RRID:Addgene_248361)
