[The description below was written by a language model from this plasmid's Addgene catalogue record and pLannotate feature annotations shown in this document.]
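Description:
pANC75(HCV NS3p-IRES-dTomato) is a lentiviral transfer vector on a pLenti backbone for doxycycline-regulated expression of the hepatitis C virus NS3 protease in mammalian cells. It is propagated in E. coli under ampicillin selection (AmpR with its bla promoter). The feature table annotates a ColE1/pUC-type origin, although the catalogue entry lists the plasmid as low copy, along with an f1 origin and leftover lac/lacZα cloning-vector fragments. The viral framework is of the third-generation, self-inactivating type: an RSV promoter drives a truncated HIV-1 5' LTR, followed by the Ψ packaging signal with a gag fragment, the RRE for Rev-dependent export of the genomic RNA, the cPPT/CTS, and a ΔU3 3' LTR followed by an SV40 poly(A) signal and SV40 ori.

The payload sits between the cPPT and the 3' LTR. A tight TRE promoter (seven tet operators upstream of a minimal CMV promoter) drives a bicistronic transcript in which a segment matching the HCV genotype 1a polyprotein, corresponding to the recorded NS3 protease insert, is followed by an EMCV IRES and dTomato, so red-orange fluorescence reports cells in which the cassette is induced. The insert is flanked by attB1 and attB2 Gateway recombination scars, and a WPRE downstream enhances transcript expression. A separate mouse PGK promoter drives NeoR/KanR, allowing G418 selection of transduced cells. No tetracycline transactivator is annotated on this plasmid, so induction presumably depends on one supplied separately. The associated publication concerns a programmable genetic platform for noninvasive biosensors, but the record does not state the protease's specific role in that work.
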