Features (pLannotate 1.2.2; 33 found; start..end, strand, type, name):
    281..514     -  misc_feature   RRE: The Rev response element (RRE) of HIV-1 allows for Rev-dependent mRNA export from the nucleus to the cytoplasm.
    660..1023    -  CDS            HIV-1 gag (fragment): gag protein from human immunodeficiency virus 1; gag
   1007..1132    -  misc_feature   HIV-1 Ψ: packaging signal of human immunodeficiency virus type 1
   1179..1359    -  LTR            5' LTR (truncated): truncated 5' long terminal repeat (LTR) from HIV-1
   1360..1586    -  promoter       RSV promoter: Rous sarcoma virus enhancer/promoter
   1614..1632    -  promoter       T3 promoter: promoter for bacteriophage T3 RNA polymerase
   1677..1693    -  protein_bind   lac operator: The lac repressor binds to the lac operator to inhibit transcription in E. coli. This inhibition can be relieved by adding lactose or isopropyl-β-D-thiogalactopyranoside (IPTG). lac repressor encoded by lacI
   1701..1731    -  promoter       lac promoter: promoter for the E. coli lac operon
   1746..1767    -  protein_bind   CAP binding site: CAP binding activates transcription in the presence of cAMP. E. coli catabolite activator protein
   1780..1872    -  CDS            lacI (fragment): lac repressor; lacI; The lac repressor binds to the lac operator to inhibit transcription in E. coli. This inhibition can be relieved by adding lactose or isopropyl-β-D-thiogalactopyranoside (IPTG).
   2055..2643    -  rep_origin     ori: high-copy-number ColE1/pMB1/pBR322/pUC origin of replication
   2814..3674    -  CDS            AmpR: β-lactamase; bla; confers resistance to ampicillin, carbenicillin, and related antibiotics
   3675..3779    -  promoter       AmpR promoter: bla
   3832..4260    -  rep_origin     f1 ori (sequence partly withheld): f1 bacteriophage origin of replication; arrow indicates direction of (+) strand synthesis
   4265..4420    -  CDS            lacZα (fragment): LacZα fragment of β-galactosidase; lacZ fragment
   4428..4446    +  promoter       T7 promoter: promoter for bacteriophage T7 RNA polymerase
   4467..4602    -  rep_origin     SV40 ori: SV40 origin of replication
   4642..4763    -  polyA_signal   SV40 poly(A) signal: SV40 polyadenylation signal
   4835..5055    -  LTR            3' LTR (ΔU3) (fragment): self-inactivating 3' long terminal repeat (LTR) from HIV-1
   5069..5137    -  CDS            nef (fragment): NEF_HV1Z2 - Experimental evidence at protein level: Swiss-Prot protein existence level 1. Extracellular Nef protein targets CD4(+) T-lymphocytes for apoptosis by interacting with CXCR4 surface receptors. From Human immunodeficiency virus type 1 group M subtype D (isolate Z2/CDC-Z34) (HIV-1).
   5158..5961    -  CDS            NeoR/KanR: aminoglycoside phosphotransferase from Tn5; aph(3')-II (or nptII); confers resistance to neomycin, kanamycin, and G418 (Geneticin®)
   5975..6474    -  promoter       PGK promoter: mouse phosphoglycerate kinase 1 promoter
   6517..7105    -  misc_feature   WPRE: woodchuck hepatitis virus posttranscriptional regulatory element
   7136..7160    +  protein_bind   attB2: mutant version of attB; recombination site for the Gateway® BP reaction BP Clonase™
   7188..7889    -  CDS            dTomato: dTomato is a basic (constitutively fluorescent) orange fluorescent protein published in 2004, derived from Discosoma sp.. It is reported to be a somewhat slowly-maturing dimer with low acid sensitivity.
   7903..8365    -  misc_feature   IRES: internal ribosome entry site (IRES) of the encephalomyocarditis virus (EMCV)
   8483..9061    -  CDS            POLG_HCV1 (fragment): Experimental evidence at protein level: Swiss-Prot protein existence level 1. [RNA-directed RNA polymerase]: RNA-dependent RNA polymerase that performs primer-template recognition and RNA synthesis during viral replication. From Hepatitis C virus genotype 1a (isolate 1) (HCV).
   9157..9209    -  misc_feature   MCS: multiple cloning site
   9238..9262    -  protein_bind   attB1: mutant version of attB; recombination site for the Gateway® BP reaction BP Clonase™
   9309..9335    -  misc_feature   MCS (fragment): pUC18/19 multiple cloning site
   9340..9654    -  promoter       tight TRE promoter: Tet-responsive promoter PTight, consisting of seven tet operator sequences followed by the minimal CMV promoter
   9676..9793    -  misc_feature   cPPT/CTS: central polypurine tract and central termination sequence of HIV-1
   9812..9912    -  CDS            Rev (fragment): human immunodeficiency virus 1 (HIV-1) Rev protein; rev; enhances nuclear export of unspliced and incompletely spliced viral mRNAs
>Addgene plasmid #248361 | pANC75(HCV NS3p-IRES-dTomato) | addgene full sequence | sequence record 493084 | Addgene NGS Result
TATGAATAATTTTATATACCACAGCCAATTTGTTATGTTAAACCAATTCCACAAACTTGCCCATTTATCT
AATTCCAATAATTCTTGTTCATTCTTTTCTTGCTGGTTTTGCGATTCTTCAATTAAGGAGTGTATTAAGC
TTGTGTAATTGTTAATTTCTCTGTCCCACTCCATCCAGGTCGTGTGATTCCAAATCTGTTCCAGAGATTT
ATTACTCCAACTAGCATTCCAAGGCACAGCAGTGGTGCAAATGAGTTTTCCAGAGCAACCCCAAATCCCC
AGGAGCTGTTGATCCTTTAGGTATCTTTCCACAGCCAGGATTCTTGCCTGGAGCTGCTTGATGCCCCAGA
CTGTGAGTTGCAACAGATGCTGTTGCGCCTCAATAGCCCTCAGCAAATTGTTCTGCTGCTGCACTATACC
AGACAATAATTGTCTGGCCTGTACCGTCAGCGTCATTGACGCTGCGCCCATAGTGCTTCCTGCTGCTCCC
AAGAACCCAAGGAACAAAGCTCCTATTCCCACTGCTCTTTTTTCTCTCTGCACCACTCTTCTCTTTGCCT
TGGTGGGTGCTACTCCTAATGGTTCAATTTTTACTACTTTATATTTATATAATTCACTTCTCCAATTGTC
CCTCATATCTCCTCCTCCAGGTCTGAAGATCAGCGGCCGCTTGCTGTGCGGTGGTCTTACTTTTGTTTTG
CTCTTCCTCTATCTTGTCTAAAGCTTCCTTGGTGTCTTTTATCTCTATCCTTTGATGCACACAATAGAGG
GTTGCTACTGTATTATATAATGATCTAAGTTCTTCTGATCCTGTCTGAAGGGATGGTTGTAGCTGTCCCA
GTATTTGTCTACAGCCTTCTGATGTTTCTAACAGGCCAGGATTAACTGCGAATCGTTCTAGCTCCCTGCT
TGCCCATACTATATGTTTTAATTTATATTTTTTCTTTCCCCCTGGCCTTAACCGAATTTTTTCCCATCGC
GATCTAATTCTCCCCCGCTTAATACTGACGCTCTCGCACCCATCTCTCTCCTTCTAGCCTCCGCTAGTCA
AAATTTTTGGCGTACTCACCAGTCGCCGCCCCTCGCCTCTTGCCGTGCGCGCTTCAGCAAGCCGAGTCCT
GCGTCGAGAGAGCTCCTCTGGTTTCCCTTTCGCTTTCAAGTCCCTGTTCGGGCGCCACTGCTAGAGATTT
TCCACACTGACTAAAAGGGTCTGAGGGATCTCTAGTTACCAGAGTCACACAACAGACGGGCACACACTAC
TTGAAGCACTCAAGGCAAGCTTTATTGAGGCTTAAGCAGTGGGTTCCCTAGTTAGCCAGAGAGCTCCCAG
GCTCAGATCTGGTCTAACCAGAGAGACCCGTTTATGTATCGAGCTAGGCACTTAAATACAATATCTCTGC
AATGCGGCAATTCAGTGGTTCGTCCAATCCATGTCAGACCCGTCTGTTGCCTTCCTAATAAGGCACGATC
GTACCACCTTACTTCCACCAATCGGCATGCACGGTGCTTTTTCTCTCCTTGTAAGGCATGTTGCTAACTC
ATCGTTACCATGTTGCAAGACTACAAGAGTATTGCATAAGACTACATTAAGCTTGCAGCTCCAGCTTTTG
TTCCCTTTAGTGAGGGTTAATTGCGCGCTTGGCGTAATCATGGTCATAGCTGTTTCCTGTGTGAAATTGT
TATCCGCTCACAATTCCACACAACATACGAGCCGGAAGCATAAAGTGTAAAGCCTGGGGTGCCTAATGAG
TGAGCTAACTCACATTAATTGCGTTGCGCTCACTGCCCGCTTTCCAGTCGGGAAACCTGTCGTGCCAGCT
GCATTAATGAATCGGCCAACGCGCGGGGAGAGGCGGTTTGCGTATTGGGCGCTCTTCCGCTTCCTCGCTC
ACTGACTCGCTGCGCTCGGTCGTTCGGCTGCGGCGAGCGGTATCAGCTCACTCAAAGGCGGTAATACGGT
TATCCACAGAATCAGGGGATAACGCAGGAAAGAACATGTGAGCAAAAGGCCAGCAAAAGGCCAGGAACCG
TAAAAAGGCCGCGTTGCTGGCGTTTTTCCATAGGCTCCGCCCCCCTGACGAGCATCACAAAAATCGACGC
TCAAGTCAGAGGTGGCGAAACCCGACAGGACTATAAAGATACCAGGCGTTTCCCCCTGGAAGCTCCCTCG
TGCGCTCTCCTGTTCCGACCCTGCCGCTTACCGGATACCTGTCCGCCTTTCTCCCTTCGGGAAGCGTGGC
GCTTTCTCATAGCTCACGCTGTAGGTATCTCAGTTCGGTGTAGGTCGTTCGCTCCAAGCTGGGCTGTGTG
CACGAACCCCCCGTTCAGCCCGACCGCTGCGCCTTATCCGGTAACTATCGTCTTGAGTCCAACCCGGTAA
GACACGACTTATCGCCACTGGCAGCAGCCACTGGTAACAGGATTAGCAGAGCGAGGTATGTAGGCGGTGC
TACAGAGTTCTTGAAGTGGTGGCCTAACTACGGCTACACTAGAAGAACAGTATTTGGTATCTGCGCTCTG
CTGAAGCCAGTTACCTTCGGAAAAAGAGTTGGTAGCTCTTGATCCGGCAAACAAACCACCGCTGGTAGCG
GTGGTTTTTTTGTTTGCAAGCAGCAGATTACGCGCAGAAAAAAAGGATCTCAAGAAGATCCTTTGATCTT
TTCTACGGGGTCTGACGCTCAGTGGAACGAAAACTCACGTTAAGGGATTTTGGTCATGAGATTATCAAAA
AGGATCTTCACCTAGATCCTTTTAAATTAAAAATGAAGTTTTAAATCAATCTAAAGTATATATGAGTAAA
CTTGGTCTGACAGTTACCAATGCTTAATCAGTGAGGCACCTATCTCAGCGATCTGTCTATTTCGTTCATC
CATAGTTGCCTGACTCCCCGTCGTGTAGATAACTACGATACGGGAGGGCTTACCATCTGGCCCCAGTGCT
GCAATGATACCGCGAGACCCACGCTCACCGGCTCCAGATTTATCAGCAATAAACCAGCCAGCCGGAAGGG
CCGAGCGCAGAAGTGGTCCTGCAACTTTATCCGCCTCCATCCAGTCTATTAATTGTTGCCGGGAAGCTAG
AGTAAGTAGTTCGCCAGTTAATAGTTTGCGCAACGTTGTTGCCATTGCTACAGGCATCGTGGTGTCACGC
TCGTCGTTTGGTATGGCTTCATTCAGCTCCGGTTCCCAACGATCAAGGCGAGTTACATGATCCCCCATGT
TGTGCAAAAAAGCGGTTAGCTCCTTCGGTCCTCCGATCGTTGTCAGAAGTAAGTTGGCCGCAGTGTTATC
ACTCATGGTTATGGCAGCACTGCATAATTCTCTTACTGTCATGCCATCCGTAAGATGCTTTTCTGTGACT
GGTGAGTACTCAACCAAGTCATTCTGAGAATAGTGTATGCGGCGACCGAGTTGCTCTTGCCCGGCGTCAA
TACGGGATAATACCGCGCCACATAGCAGAACTTTAAAAGTGCTCATCATTGGAAAACGTTCTTCGGGGCG
AAAACTCTCAAGGATCTTACCGCTGTTGAGATCCAGTTCGATGTAACCCACTCGTGCACCCAACTGATCT
TCAGCATCTTTTACTTTCACCAGCGTTTCTGGGTGAGCAAAAACAGGAAGGCAAAATGCCGCAAAAAAGG
GAATAAGGGCGACACGGAAATGTTGAATACTCATACTCTTCCTTTTTCAATATTATTGAAGCATTTATCA
GGGTTATTGTCTCATGAGCGGATACATATTTGAATGTATTTAGAAAAATAAACAAATAGGGGTTCCGCGC
ACATTTCCCCGAAAAGTGCCACCTAAATTGTAAGCGTTAATATTTTGTTAAAATTCGCGTTAAATTTTTG
TTAAATCAGCTCATTTTTTAACCAATAGGCCGAAATCGGCAAAATCCCTTATAAATCAAAAGAATAGACC
GAGATAGGGT
[37 nt withheld, positions 3931-3967]
AAAGAACGTGGACTCCAACGTCAAAGG
[49 nt withheld, positions 3995-4043]
T
[91 nt withheld, positions 4045-4135]
G
[124 nt withheld, positions 4137-4260]
CCCATTCGCCATTCAGGCTGCGCAACTGTTGGGAAGGGCGATCGGTGCGGGCCTCTTCGCTATTACGCCA
GCTGGCGAAAGGGGGATGTGCTGCAAGGCGATTAAGTTGGGTAACGCCAGGGTTTTCCCAGTCACGACGT
TGTAAAACGACGGCCAGTGAGCGCGCGTAATACGACTCACTATAGGGCGAATTGGGTACGTCCCTAGGCC
TCCAAAAAAGCCTCCTCACTACTTCTGGAATAGCTCAGAGGCCGAGGCGGCCTCGGCCTCTGCATAAATA
AAAAAAATTAGTCAGCCATGGGGCGGAGAATGGGCGGAACTGGGCGGAGTTAGGGGCGGGATGGGCGGAG
TTAGGGGCGGGATAGCTAGAGCCAGACATGATAAGATACATTGATGAGTTTGGACAAACCACAACTAGAA
TGCAGTGAAAAAAATGCTTTATTTGTGAAATTTGTGATGCTATTGCTTTATTTGTAACCATTATAAGCTG
CAATAAACAAGTTCCTCTCACTCTCTGATATTCATTTCTTTGCAAGTTATAAATACTGAATAATAAGATG
ACATGAACTACTACTGCTAGAGATTTTCCACACTGACTAAAAGGGTCTGAGGGATCTCTAGTTACCAGAG
TCACACAACAGACGGGCACACACTACTTGAAGCACTCAAGGCAAGCTTTATTGAGGCTTAAGCAGTGGGT
TCCCTAGTTAGCCAGAGAGCTCCCAGGCTCAGATCTGGTCTAACTAGAGAGACCCAGTACAAGCAAAAAG
CAGATCTTGTCTTCGTTGGGAGTGAGCTAGCCTTCCAGTCCCCCCTTTTCTTTTAAAAAGTGGCTAAGAT
CTACAGCTGCCTTGTAAGTCATTGGTCTTAAAGGTACCGGGCCCTCGACGGATCCCCTCAGAAGAACTCG
TCAAGAAGGCGATAGAAGGCGATGCGCTGCGAATCGGGAGCGGCGATACCGTAAAGCACGAGGAAGCGGT
CAGCCCATTCGCCGCCAAGCTCTTCAGCAATATCACGGGTAGCCAACGCTATGTCCTGATAGCGGTCCGC
CACACCCAGCCGGCCACAGTCGATGAATCCAGAAAAGCGGCCATTTTCCACCATGATATTCGGCAAGCAG
GCATCGCCATGGGTCACGACGAGATCCTCGCCGTCGGGCATGCGCGCCTTGAGCCTGGCGAACAGTTCGG
CTGGCGCGAGCCCCTGATGCTCTTCGTCCAGATCATCCTGATCGACAAGACCGGCTTCCATCCGAGTACG
TGCTCGCTCGATGCGATGTTTCGCTTGGTGGTCGAATGGGCAGGTAGCCGGATCAAGCGTATGCAGCCGC
CGCATTGCATCAGCCATGATGGATACTTTCTCGGCAGGAGCAAGGTGAGATGACAGGAGATCCTGCCCCG
GCACTTCGCCCAATAGCAGCCAGTCCCTTCCCGCTTCAGTGACAACGTCGAGCACAGCTGCGCAAGGAAC
GCCCGTCGTGGCCAGCCACGATAGCCGCGCTGCCTCGTCCTGCAGTTCATTCAGGGCACCGGACAGGTCG
GTCTTGACAAAAAGAACCGGGCGCCCCTGCGCTGACAGCCGGAACACGGCGGCATCAGAGCAGCCGATTG
TCTGTTGTGCCCAGTCATAGCCGAATAGCCTCTCCACCCAAGCGGCCGGAGAACCTGCGTGCAATCCATC
TTGTTCAATGGCCGATCCCATATTGGCTGCAGGTCGAAAGGCCCGGAGATGAGGAAGAGGAGAACAGCGC
GGCAGACGTGCGCTTTTGAAGCGTGCAGAATGCCGGGCCTCCGGAGGACCTTCGGGCGCCCGCCCCGCCC
CTGAGCCCGCCCCTGAGCCCGCCCCCGGACCCACCCCTTCCCAGCCTCTGAGCCCAGAAAGCGAAGGAGC
AAAGCTGCTATTGGCCGCTGCCCCAAAGGCCTACCCGCTTCCATTGCTCAGCGGTGCTGTCCATCTGCAC
GAGACTAGTGAGACGTGCTACTTCCATTTGTCACGTCCTGCACGACGCGAGCTGCGGGGCGGGGGGGAAC
TTCCTGACTAGGGGAGGAGTAGAAGGTGGCGCGAAGGGGCCACCAAAGAACGGAGCCGGTTGGCGCCTAC
CGGTGGATGTGGAATGTGTGCGAGGCCAGAGGCCACTTGTGTAGCGCCAAGTGCCCAGCGGGGCTGCTAA
AGCGCATGCTCCAGACTGCCTTGGGAAAAGCGCCTCCCCTACCCGGTAGAATTAGATCACTAGTCCGGAT
ATCTGCAGAATTCCAGGCGGGGAGGCGGCCCAAAGGGAGATCCGACTCGTCTGAGGGCGAAGGCGAAGAC
GCGGAAGAGGCCGCAGAGCCGGCAGCAGGCCGCGGGAAGGAAGGTCCGCTGGATTGAGGGCCGAAGGGAC
GTAGCAGAAGGACGTCCCGCGCAGAATCCAGGTGGCAACACAGGCGAGCAGCCATGGAAAGGACGTCAGC
TTCCCCGACAACACCACGGAATTGTCAGTGCCCAACAGCCGAGCCCCTGTCCAGCAGCGGGCAAGGCAGG
CGGCGATGAGTTCCGCCGTGGCAATAGGGAGGGGGAAAGCGAAAGTCCCGGAAAGGAGCTGACAGGTGGT
GGCAATGCCCCAACCAGTGGGGGTTGCGTCAGCAAACACAGTGCACACCACGCCACGTTGCCTGACAACG
GGCCACAACTCCTCATAAAGAGACAGCAACCAGGATTTATACAAGGAGGAGAAAATGAAAGCCATACGGG
AAGCAATAGCATGATACAAAGGCATTAAAGCAGCGTATCCACATAGCGTAAAAGGAGCAACATAGTTAAG
AATACCAGTCAATCTTTCACAAATTTTGTAATCCAGAGGTTGATTGTCGAGCGGCCGCCACTGTGCTGGA
TATCAACCACTTTGTACAAGAAAGCTGGGTCTAGATATCTCGAGTGCGGCCGCTCTACTTGTACAGCTCG
TCCATGCCGTACAGGAACAGGTGGTGGCGGCCCTCGGAGCGCTCGTACTGTTCCACGATGGTGTAGTCCT
CGTTGTGGGAGGTGATGTCCAGCTTGGTGTCCACGTAGTAGTAGCCGGGCAGTTGCACGGGCTTCTTGGC
CATGTAGATGGTCTTGAACTCCACCAGGTAGTGGCCGCCGTCCTTCAGCTTCAGGGCCTGGTGGATCTCG
CCCTTCAGCACGCCGTCGCGGGGGTACAGGCGCTCGGTGGAGGCCTCCCAGCCCATGGTCTTCTTCTGCA
TTACGGGGCCGTCGGGGGGGAAGTTGGTGCCGCGCATCTTCACCTTGTAGATCAGCGTGCCGTCCTGCAG
GGAGGAGTCCTGGGTCACGGTCACCAGACCGCCGTCCTCGAAGTTCATCACGCGCTCCCACTTGAAGCCC
TCGGGGAAGGACAGCTTCTTGTAATCGGGGATGTCGGCGGGGTGCTTCACGTACGCCTTGGAGCCGTACA
TGAACTGGGGGGACAGGATGTCCCAGGCGAAGGGCAGGGGGCCGCCCTTGGTCACCTTCAGCTTGGCGGT
CTGGGTGCCCTCGTAGGGGCGGCCCTCGCCCTCGCCCTCGATCTCGAACTCGTGGCCGTTCATGGAGCCC
TCCATGCGCACCTTGAAGCGCATGAACTCTTTGATGACCTCCTCGCCCTTGCTCACCATGGTTGTGGCCA
TATTATCATCGTGTTTTTCAAAGGAAAACCACGTCCCCGTGGTTCGGGGGGCCTAGACGTTTTTTTAACC
TCGACTAAACACATGTAAAGCATGTGCACCGAGGCCCCAGATCAGATCCCATACAATGGGGTACCTTCTG
GGCATCCTTCAGCCCCTTGTTGAATACGCTTGAGGAGAGCCATTTGACTCTTTCCACAACTATCCAACTC
ACAACGTGGCACTGGGGTTGTGCCGCCTTTGCAGGTGTATCTTATACACGTGGCTTTTGGCCGCAGAGGC
ACCTGTCGCCAGGTGGGGGGTTCCGCTGCCTGCAAAGGGTCGCTACAGACGTTGTTTGTCTTCAAGAAGC
TTCCAGAGGAACTGCTTCCTTCACGACATTCAACAGACCTTGCATTCCTTTGGCGAGAGGGGAAAGACCC
CTAGGAATGCTCGTCAAGAAGACAGGGCCAGGTTTCCGGGCCCTCACATTGCCAAAAGACGGCAATATGG
TGGAAAATAACATATAGACAAACGCACACCGGCCTTATTCCAAGCGGCTTCGGCCAGTAACGTTAGGGGG
GGGGGAGGGAGAGGGGCTAGCTGACAGCCGGAGGGGAACTGTTATCTGTAAATACAGGGGACCTCATCGT
TGTTTCAAGGTTCTCTACTGGTATAAAGTCTACTGCTTTTGCGACGCCGCGTGTGCAAACTGCGGCCCGG
AAAATTCCTACCGCGTGGCCGGCCGGGCAGAGCAATGGGCCGCCGCTTGAGCCCTTGAGATAGGAAATCG
GCCTAGGACTGAGCAAGCTCCCTCTACTATCACCCCTCCGGCGAACAGGGATTACGTCGGCATGGCGAGT
CACCAGATAGAGGTCTGAACTGCCGCACGCACAAGGTGTGAGGGATCGCGTGCCTTGAGGAGCGGGCCAA
CCCACGAGGTCCTTATCGACGTTAGTATACATCTGTATGACGGGCCCTTTGGGACTCGCTATTGTGCGGG
TCCCTGCACCATGGTAGACTGTCCAGCATACTCCGTTTATACAGGTGGCAAGAAAGGTCTGAGCCGCCGT
TGAAACAATCTGAACTTCTCCCTCAGCCTGGTTTTTGTCTCTGCCCGTAAGTGAGGTAATAATGCACCCC
AGCAGACCGCGTGTCTGTTGGGCGTAGGCCGTTATTGGGGCGGACCCAGAACCAGAGAGCAGCAATCGCC
CTACAAGCACCACAGAGCCGGATCCCATGGTGAAGGGTACTGGATCCGAGCTCGGTGGCGACCGGTGGAT
CCCGGGCCCGCGGTACCGTCGACTGCAGAATTCGAAGCTTGAGCTCGAGATCCAGTCGACTGAATTGGTT
CCTTTAAAGCCTGCTTTTTTGTACAAACTTGTTGATATCTGCAGAATTCCACCACACTGGACTAGTCGAC
GAACCGGTGGATCCCCGGGTACCGAGCTCGAATTCTCCAGGCGATCTGACGGTTCACTAAACGAGCTCTG
CTTATATAGGCCTCCCACCGTACACGCCTACCTCGACATACGTTCTCTATCACTGATAGGGAGTAAACTC
GACATACGTTCTCTATCACTGATAGGGATAAACTCGACATACGTTCTCTATCACTGATAGGGAGTAAACT
CGACATACGTTCTCTATCACTGATAGGGAGTAAACTCGACATACGTTCTCTATCACTGATAGGGAGTAAA
CTCGACATCGTTCTCTATCACTGATAGGGAGTAAACTCGACATACGTTCTCTATCACTGATAGGGAGTAA
ACTCGAGGCTAGTCTCGTGATCGATAAAATTTTGAATTTTTGTAATTTGTTTTTGTAATTCTTTAGTTTG
TATGTCTGTTGCTATTATGTCTACTATTCTTTCCCCTGCACTGTACCCCCCAATCCCCCCTTTTCTTTTA
AAAGTTAACCGATACCGTCGAGATCCGTTCACTAATCGAATGGATCTGTCTCTGTCTCTCTCTCCACCTT
CTTCTTCTATTCCTTCGGGCCTGTCGGGTCCCCTCGGGGTTGGGAGGTGGGTCTGAAACGATAATGGTGA
ATATCCCTGCCTAACTCTATTCACTATAGAAAGTACAGCAAAAACTATTCTTAAACCTACCAAGCCTCCT
ACTATCAT
